Addgene plasmid #100850: pAAV.Syn.Flex.NES-jRCaMP1b.WPRE.SV40
Purpose: AAV expression of Cre recombinase-activated jRCaMP1b, a red fluorescent calcium sensor protein, from the Synapsin promoter
Depositing lab: Douglas Kim & GENIE Project. Publication: Sensitive red protein calcium indicators for imaging neural activity. Dana H, Mohar B, Sun Y, Narayan S, Gordus A, Hasseman JP, Tsegaye G, Holt GT, Hu A, Walpita D, Patel R, Macklin JJ, Bargmann CI, Ahrens MB, Schreiter ER, Jayaraman V, Looger LL, Svoboda K, Kim DS. eLife. 2016 Mar 24;5. pii: e12727. doi: 10.7554/eLife.12727. PubMed 27011354.
Backbone
  Vector backbone: pAAV
  Vector type: Mammalian Expression, AAV
Growth in bacteria
  Bacterial resistance: Ampicillin, 100 μg/mL
  Growth temperature: 37°C
  Growth strain: NEB Stable
  Copy number: Unknown
Gene/Insert
  Gene/Insert name: jRCaMP1b (alt name: RCaMP1h variant 1519)
  Species: Synthetic
  Promoter: Synapsin
  Cloning method: Unknown
  Sequencing primers: 5′ unknown
Terms and licenses: Academic/Nonprofit Terms; Industry Terms: Not Available to Industry
Depositor comments: This plasmid was previously available as pAAV.Syn.Flex.NES-jRCaMP1b.WPRE.SV40 (p3851) from the Penn Vector Core. This plasmid was created as part of the GENIE project at Janelia Research Campus.
How to cite: pAAV.Syn.Flex.NES-jRCaMP1b.WPRE.SV40 was a gift from Douglas Kim & GENIE Project (Addgene plasmid # 100850 ; http://n2t.net/addgene:100850 ; RRID:Addgene_100850) For viral preps, please replace (Addgene plasmid # 100850) in the above sentence with: (Addgene viral prep # 100850-AAV1)
