[The description below was written by a language model from this plasmid's Addgene catalogue record, the feature table of its GenBank file and pLannotate feature annotations shown in this document.]
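Description:
pAAV.Syn.Flex.NES-jRCaMP1b.WPRE.SV40 is an adeno-associated virus transfer plasmid on a pAAV backbone, built for neuron-restricted, Cre-dependent expression of the red fluorescent calcium indicator jRCaMP1b (also recorded as RCaMP1h variant 1519, a synthetic gene). It is propagated in E. coli through a high-copy ColE1/pUC-type origin with ampicillin selection (AmpR, beta-lactamase), and it also carries an f1 phage origin. AAV2 inverted terminal repeats bracket the expression cassette so that it can be packaged into recombinant AAV particles.

Within the cassette, the human synapsin I promoter drives transcription toward a FLEX (double-inverted) switch. The sensor coding sequence sits in the antisense orientation between pairs of lox2272 and loxP sites arranged in opposing directions. Cre recombinase inverts the cassette through one compatible pair and then excises sites through the other, locking the open reading frame in the sense orientation, so functional sensor is made only in Cre-expressing neurons. The inverted coding region includes 6xHis, T7 gene 10 leader and Xpress tag sequences at its N-terminal end. The construct name also indicates a nuclear export signal (NES), although this is not annotated separately. Downstream, a WPRE enhances transcript stability and expression, and an SV40 polyadenylation signal terminates the message. Short annotated hits such as Factor Xa, lacZα, lacI and large T antigen fragments appear incidental.

Two sequence records are held, a 6,098 bp GenBank file and a 5,950 nt long-read result. They show the same architecture in opposite orientations, but ITR annotation is partial in both: one ITR in the former, fragments in the latter. The construct is used for imaging neural activity in genetically defined neuronal populations.
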