LOCUS       Exported 6098 bp ds-DNA circular SYN 12-JUL-2022
DEFINITION  AAV expression of Cre recombinase-activated jRCaMP1b, a red
            fluorescent calcium sensor protein, from the Synapsin promoter.
ACCESSION   .
VERSION     .
KEYWORDS    pAAV.Syn.Flex.NES-jRCaMP1b.WPRE.SV40
SOURCE      synthetic DNA construct
  ORGANISM  synthetic DNA construct
REFERENCE   1 (bases 1 to 6098)
  AUTHORS   Dana H, Mohar B, Sun Y, Narayan S, Gordus A, Hasseman JP, Tsegaye G,
            Holt GT, Hu A, Walpita D, Patel R, Macklin JJ, Bargmann CI, Ahrens
            MB, Schreiter ER, Jayaraman V, Looger LL, Svoboda K, Kim DS
  TITLE     Sensitive red protein calcium indicators for imaging neural
            activity.
  JOURNAL   Elife. 2016 Mar 24;5. pii: e12727. doi: 10.7554/eLife.12727.
  PUBMED    27011354
REFERENCE   2 (bases 1 to 6098)
  AUTHORS   .
  TITLE     Direct Submission
  JOURNAL   Exported Jul 12, 2022 from SnapGene Server 1.1.58
            http://www.snapgene.com
FEATURES             Location/Qualifiers
     source          1..6098
                     /organism="synthetic DNA construct"
                     /mol_type="other DNA"
     repeat_region   53..182
                     /label=AAV2 ITR
     promoter        264..711
                     /label=hSyn promoter
                     /note="human synapsin I promoter; confers neuron-specific
                     expression (Kugler et al., 2003)"
     protein_bind    complement(741..774)
                     /label=lox2272
                     /bound_moiety="Cre recombinase"
                     /note="Cre-mediated recombination occurs in the 8-bp core
                     sequence (GGATACTT). lox2272 sites are compatible with each
                     other, but incompatible with loxP or loxN sites (Lee and
                     Saito, 1988)."
     protein_bind    complement(837..870)
                     /label=loxP
                     /bound_moiety="Cre recombinase"
                     /note="Cre-mediated recombination occurs in the 8-bp core
                     sequence (GCATACAT)."
     CDS             complement(2120..2143)
                     /codon_start=1
                     /product="Xpress(TM) epitope tag, including an enterokinase
                     recognition and cleavage site"
                     /label=Xpress(TM) tag
                     /translation="DLYDDDDK"
     CDS             complement(2147..2179)
                     /codon_start=1
                     /product="leader peptide from bacteriophage T7 gene 10"
                     /label=T7 tag (gene 10 leader)
                     /note="promotes efficient translation in E. coli"
                     /translation="MASMTGGQQMG"
     CDS             complement(2183..2200)
                     /codon_start=1
                     /product="6xHis affinity tag"
                     /label=6xHis
                     /translation="HHHHHH"
     protein_bind    2283..2316
                     /label=lox2272
                     /bound_moiety="Cre recombinase"
                     /note="Cre-mediated recombination occurs in the 8-bp core
                     sequence (GGATACTT). lox2272 sites are compatible with each
                     other, but incompatible with loxP or loxN sites (Lee and
                     Saito, 1988)."
     protein_bind    2387..2420
                     /label=loxP
                     /bound_moiety="Cre recombinase"
                     /note="Cre-mediated recombination occurs in the 8-bp core
                     sequence (GCATACAT)."
     misc_feature    2462..3050
                     /label=WPRE
                     /note="woodchuck hepatitis virus posttranscriptional
                     regulatory element"
     primer_bind     complement(2515..2535)
                     /label=WPRE-R
                     /note="WPRE, reverse primer"
     CDS             complement(2933..2944)
                     /codon_start=1
                     /product="Factor Xa recognition and cleavage site"
                     /label=Factor Xa site
                     /translation="IEGR"
     primer_bind     complement(3053..3069)
                     /label=KS primer
                     /note="common sequencing primer, one of multiple similar
                     variants"
     primer_bind     complement(3054..3070)
                     /label=pBluescriptKS
                     /note="For pBluescript vector"
     polyA_signal    3099..3220
                     /label=SV40 poly(A) signal
                     /note="SV40 polyadenylation signal"
     primer_bind     complement(3110..3129)
                     /label=EBV-rev
                     /note="SV40 polyA terminator, reverse primer"
     primer_bind     3164..3183
                     /label=SV40pA-R
                     /note="SV40 polyA, reverse primer"
     rep_origin      3583..4038
                     /direction=RIGHT
                     /label=f1 ori
                     /note="f1 bacteriophage origin of replication; arrow
                     indicates direction of (+) strand synthesis"
     primer_bind     complement(3670..3689)
                     /label=F1ori-R
                     /note="F1 origin, reverse primer"
     primer_bind     3880..3901
                     /label=F1ori-F
                     /note="F1 origin, forward primer"
     promoter        4064..4168
                     /gene="bla"
                     /label=AmpR promoter
     CDS             4169..5029
                     /codon_start=1
                     /gene="bla"
                     /product="beta-lactamase"
                     /label=AmpR
                     /note="confers resistance to ampicillin, carbenicillin, and
                     related antibiotics"
                     /translation="MSIQHFRVALIPFFAAFCLPVFAHPETLVKVKDAEDQLGARVGYI
                     ELDLNSGKILESFRPEERFPMMSTFKVLLCGAVLSRIDAGQEQLGRRIHYSQNDLVEYS
                     PVTEKHLTDGMTVRELCSAAITMSDNTAANLLLTTIGGPKELTAFLHNMGDHVTRLDRW
                     EPELNEAIPNDERDTTMPVAMATTLRKLLTGELLTLASRQQLIDWMEADKVAGPLLRSA
                     LPAGWFIADKSGAGERGSRGIIAALGPDGKPSRIVVIYTTGSQATMDERNRQIAEIGAS
                     LIKHW"
     primer_bind     complement(4387..4406)
                     /label=Amp-R
                     /note="Ampicillin resistance gene, reverse primer"
     rep_origin      5200..5788
                     /direction=RIGHT
                     /label=ori
                     /note="high-copy-number ColE1/pMB1/pBR322/pUC origin of
                     replication"
     primer_bind     5689..5708
                     /label=pBR322ori-F
                     /note="pBR322 origin, forward primer"
     primer_bind     5942..5959
                     /label=L4440
                     /note="L4440 vector, forward primer"
ORIGIN
        1 gcgcaactgt tgggaagggc gatcggtgcg ggcctcttcg ctattacgcc agctgcgcgc
       61 tcgctcgctc actgaggccg cccgggcaaa gcccgggcgt cgggcgacct ttggtcgccc
      121 ggcctcagtg agcgagcgag cgcgcagaga gggagtggcc aactccatca ctaggggttc
      181 cttgtagtta atgattaacc cgccatgcta cttatctacg tagccatgct ctaggaagat
      241 ctctgcagag ggccctgcgt atgagtgcaa gtgggtttta ggaccaggat gaggcggggt
      301 gggggtgcct acctgacgac cgaccccgac ccactggaca agcacccaac ccccattccc
      361 caaattgcgc atcccctatc agagaggggg aggggaaaca ggatgcggcg aggcgcgtgc
      421 gcactgccag cttcagcacc gcggacagtg ccttcgcccc cgcctggcgg cgcgcgccac
      481 cgccgcctca gcactgaagg cgcgctgacg tcactcgccg gtcccccgca aactcccctt
      541 cccggccacc ttggtcgcgt ccgcgccgcc gccggcccag ccggaccgca ccacgcgagg
      601 cgcgagatag gggggcacgg gcgcgaccat ctgcgctgcg gcgccggcga ctcagcgctg
      661 cctcagtctg cggtgggcag cggaggagtc gtgtcgtgcc tgagagcgca gtcgaattca
      721 agctgctagc aaggatcccc ataacttcgt ataaagtatc ctatacgaag ttatatcaaa
      781 ataggaagac caatgcttca ccatcgaccc gaattgccaa gcatcaccat cgacccataa
      841 cttcgtataa tgtatgctat acgaagttat actagagctt tcacttcgct gtcatcattt
      901 gtacaaactc ttcgtagttt acctgaccat ccccatcgct gtctgcttcc ctgatcattt
      961 catcaacctc ttcatctgtt aacttctctc caaggtttgt catcacgtgg cgaagctctg
     1021 ctgcactgat gtagccattg ccatccttat caaacacgcc gaacgcttct ctaatttctt
     1081 cttcactgtc tgtgtatttc attttgcctg ccatcataat caggaactca gggaagtcga
     1141 ttgtgccgtc accgtcggca tctacttcat tgatcatgtc ctgcagctct gcttctgtgg
     1201 ggttctgccc cagagaccgc atcaccgtcc ccatctcctt ggttgttatt gtcccatccc
     1261 cgtccttgtc aaatagggag aaagcctctt taaattctgc gatctgctct tcagtcagtt
     1321 gggagtccgt aggctcccaa cctttggttt tcttttgcat tacagcacca ttgctcggga
     1381 agttcacacc gcgaacctgc acgtgataca ccaggcagcc atcctccaga gacgtgtctt
     1441 gcataacggt aattacgccg ccgtcttcgt aacgggtcac acgttcccag gtaaaacctt
     1501 ccgggaagga ctgcttaaag aaatccggga tgcctttcgg atatttgatg aaggtacggg
     1561 agccatacat aaaggacgtc gccaggatgt cgaacgcaaa cggcagcgga ccaccctcga
     1621 tcactttgat acgcatagtc tgggtgccca tatacgggtt gccttcgcct tcaccagtgc
     1681 atttgaactg gtggccgttt acggagcctt ccagaaccac tttcatacgc atgttctcct
     1741 tgatcaggga gttcatgctc cctccggtac cgccgccacc acccaggccc acaaacttgg
     1801 caactgcgtg ttcacgctgt acgacaaaca tttcgttatc gctctcctcc aggcgctcca
     1861 gacggtggct gacgtaatga atggcaggca tcttaatgtt gccgacagtc tttttggagc
     1921 ggtaggtggt cacgaaagaa caggacaggt gaccgccgcc atcaactttc agcgccatgt
     1981 gagtgtaacc acgcagacca ccatccgctg ggtacatcat ttcggtgttg ttcgctgagc
     2041 tcagccgacc tatagctctg actgcgtgac cccacttatt ccacttacgt cgcgatgagt
     2101 cgaccattgt tgcgagatcc ttatcgtcat cgtcgtacag atcccgaccc atttgctgtc
     2161 caccagtcat gctagccata ccatgatgat gatgatgatg agaacctcct ccagtcttgt
     2221 taatatcaag tccagccaac ttaagagcaa gctcgttctg cagcatggtg gcggatccta
     2281 gtataacttc gtataggata ctttatacga agttatcatt gggattcttc ctattttgat
     2341 ccaagcatca ccatcgaccc tctagtccag atctcaccat cgacccataa cttcgtatag
     2401 catacattat acgaagttat gtccctcgaa gaggttcgaa ttcgatatca agcttatcga
     2461 taatcaacct ctggattaca aaatttgtga aagattgact ggtattctta actatgttgc
     2521 tccttttacg ctatgtggat acgctgcttt aatgcctttg tatcatgcta ttgcttcccg
     2581 tatggctttc attttctcct ccttgtataa atcctggttg ctgtctcttt atgaggagtt
     2641 gtggcccgtt gtcaggcaac gtggcgtggt gtgcactgtg tttgctgacg caacccccac
     2701 tggttggggc attgccacca cctgtcagct cctttccggg actttcgctt tccccctccc
     2761 tattgccacg gcggaactca tcgccgcctg ccttgcccgc tgctggacag gggctcggct
     2821 gttgggcact gacaattccg tggtgttgtc ggggaaatca tcgtcctttc cttggctgct
     2881 cgcctgtgtt gccacctgga ttctgcgcgg gacgtccttc tgctacgtcc cttcggccct
     2941 caatccagcg gaccttcctt cccgcggcct gctgccggct ctgcggcctc ttccgcgtct
     3001 tcgccttcgc cctcagacga gtcggatctc cctttgggcc gcctccccgc atcgataccg
     3061 tcgacctcga cccgggcggc cgcttcgagc agacatgata agatacattg atgagtttgg
     3121 acaaaccaca actagaatgc agtgaaaaaa atgctttatt tgtgaaattt gtgatgctat
     3181 tgctttattt gtaaccatta taagctgcaa taaacaagtt aacaacaaca attgcattca
     3241 ttttatgttt caggttcagg gggagatgtg ggaggttttt taaagcaagt aaaacctcta
     3301 caaatgtggt aaaatcgata aggatcttcc tagagcatgg ctacgtagat aagtagcatg
     3361 gcgggttaat cattaactac aaggaacccc tagtgatgga gttggccact ccctctctgc
     3421 gcgctcgctc gctcactgag gccgsscgrs cwaaggtcgc ccgacgcccg ggctttgccc
     3481 gggcggcctc agtgagcgag cgagcgcgca gctggcgtaa tagcgaagag gcccgcaccg
     3541 atcgcccttc ccaacagttg cgcagcctga atggcgaatg ggnnnnnnnn nnnnnnnnnn
     3601 nnnnnnnnnn nnnnnnnnnn nnnnnnnnnn nnnnnnnnnn nnnnnnnnnn nnnnnnnnnn
     3661 nnnnnnnnnn nnnnnnnnnn nnnnnnnnnn nnnnnnnnnn nnnnnncnnn nnnnnnnnnn
     3721 nnnnnnnnnn nnnnnnnnnn nnnnnnnnnn nnnnnnnnnn nnnnnnnnnn nnnnnnnnnn
     3781 nnnnnnnnnn nnnnnnnnan nnnnnnnnnn nnnnnnnnnn nnnnnnnnnn nnnnnnnnnn
     3841 nnnnnnnncc tttgacgttg gagtccacgt tctttaatag tggactcttg ttccaaactg
     3901 gaacaacact caaccctatc tcggtctatt cttttgattt ataagggatt ttgccgattt
     3961 cggcctattg gttaaaaaat gagctgattt aacaaaaatt taacgcgaat tttaacaaaa
     4021 tattaacgct tacaatttag gtggcacttt tcggggaaat gtgcgcggaa cccctatttg
     4081 tttatttttc taaatacatt caaatatgta tccgctcatg agacaataac cctgataaat
     4141 gcttcaataa tattgaaaaa ggaagagtat gagtattcaa catttccgtg tcgcccttat
     4201 tccctttttt gcggcatttt gccttcctgt ttttgctcac ccagaaacgc tggtgaaagt
     4261 aaaagatgct gaagatcagt tgggtgcacg agtgggttac atcgaactgg atctcaacag
     4321 cggtaagatc cttgagagtt ttcgccccga agaacgtttt ccaatgatga gcacttttaa
     4381 agttctgcta tgtggcgcgg tattatcccg tattgacgcc gggcaagagc aactcggtcg
     4441 ccgcatacac tattctcaga atgacttggt tgagtactca ccagtcacag aaaagcatct
     4501 tacggatggc atgacagtaa gagaattatg cagtgctgcc ataaccatga gtgataacac
     4561 tgcggccaac ttacttctga caacgatcgg aggaccgaag gagctaaccg cttttttgca
     4621 caacatgggg gatcatgtaa ctcgccttga tcgttgggaa ccggagctga atgaagccat
     4681 accaaacgac gagcgtgaca ccacgatgcc tgtagcaatg gcaacaacgt tgcgcaaact
     4741 attaactggc gaactactta ctctagcttc ccggcaacaa ttaatagact ggatggaggc
     4801 ggataaagtt gcaggaccac ttctgcgctc ggcccttccg gctggctggt ttattgctga
     4861 taaatctgga gccggtgagc gtgggtctcg cggtatcatt gcagcactgg ggccagatgg
     4921 taagccctcc cgtatcgtag ttatctacac gacggggagt caggcaacta tggatgaacg
     4981 aaatagacag atcgctgaga taggtgcctc actgattaag cattggtaac tgtcagacca
     5041 agtttactca tatatacttt agattgattt aaaacttcat ttttaattta aaaggatcta
     5101 ggtgaagatc ctttttgata atctcatgac caaaatccct taacgtgagt tttcgttcca
     5161 ctgagcgtca gaccccgtag aaaagatcaa aggatcttct tgagatcctt tttttctgcg
     5221 cgtaatctgc tgcttgcaaa caaaaaaacc accgctacca gcggtggttt gtttgccgga
     5281 tcaagagcta ccaactcttt ttccgaaggt aactggcttc agcagagcgc agataccaaa
     5341 tactgttctt ctagtgtagc cgtagttagg ccaccacttc aagaactctg tagcaccgcc
     5401 tacatacctc gctctgctaa tcctgttacc agtggctgct gccagtggcg ataagtcgtg
     5461 tcttaccggg ttggactcaa gacgatagtt accggataag gcgcagcggt cgggctgaac
     5521 ggggggttcg tgcacacagc ccagcttgga gcgaacgacc tacaccgaac tgagatacct
     5581 acagcgtgag ctatgagaaa gcgccacgct tcccgaaggg agaaaggcgg acaggtatcc
     5641 ggtaagcggc agggtcggaa caggagagcg cacgagggag cttccagggg gaaacgcctg
     5701 gtatctttat agtcctgtcg ggtttcgcca cctctgactt gagcgtcgat ttttgtgatg
     5761 ctcgtcaggg gggcggagcc tatggaaaaa cgccagcaac gcggcctttt tacggttcct
     5821 ggccttttgc tggccttttg ctcacatgtt ctttcctgcg ttatcccctg attctgtgga
     5881 taaccgtatt accgcctttg agtgagctga taccgctcgc cgcagccgaa cgaccgagcg
     5941 cagcgagtca gtgagcgagg aagcggaaga gcgcccaata cgcamwccry cwctaggggt
     6001 tccttgtagt taatgattaa cccgccatgc tacttatcta cgtagccatg ctctaggaag
     6061 atccttatcg attttaccac atttgtagag gttttact
//
