Features (pLannotate 1.2.2; 21 found; start..end, strand, type, name):
     27..148     +  polyA_signal   SV40 poly(A) signal: SV40 polyadenylation signal
    177..196     -  misc_feature   MCS (fragment): pBluescript multiple cloning site
    197..785     -  misc_feature   WPRE: woodchuck hepatitis virus posttranscriptional regulatory element
    785..809     -  misc_feature   MCS (fragment): pBluescript multiple cloning site
    827..860     -  protein_bind   loxP: Cre-mediated recombination occurs in the 8-bp core sequence (GCATACAT). Cre recombinase
    931..964     -  protein_bind   lox2272: Cre-mediated recombination occurs in the 8-bp core sequence (GGATACTT). lox2272 sites are compatible with each other, but incompatible with loxP or loxN sites (Lee and Saito, 1988). Cre recombinase
   1047..1067    +  CDS            capTEV™ (fragment): composite tag for in vivo biotinylation, TEV protease cleavage, and 6xHis tagging
   1065..2363    +  CDS            RCaMP: RCaMP is a basic (constitutively fluorescent) red fluorescent protein published in 2013, derived from Entacmaea quadricolor.
   2377..2410    +  protein_bind   loxP: Cre-mediated recombination occurs in the 8-bp core sequence (GCATACAT). Cre recombinase
   2473..2506    +  protein_bind   lox2272: Cre-mediated recombination occurs in the 8-bp core sequence (GGATACTT). lox2272 sites are compatible with each other, but incompatible with loxP or loxN sites (Lee and Saito, 1988). Cre recombinase
   2536..2983    -  promoter       hSyn promoter: human synapsin I promoter; confers neuron-specific expression (Kügler et al., 2003)
   3065..3197    +  repeat_region  AAV2 ITR (fragment): inverted terminal repeat of adeno-associated virus serotype 2 inverted
   3192..3261    +  CDS            lacZα (fragment): LacZα fragment of β-galactosidase; lacZ fragment
   3266..3694    +  rep_origin     f1 ori (sequence partly withheld): f1 bacteriophage origin of replication; arrow indicates direction of (+) strand synthesis
   3747..3851    +  promoter       AmpR promoter: bla
   3852..4712    +  CDS            AmpR: β-lactamase; bla; confers resistance to ampicillin, carbenicillin, and related antibiotics
   4883..5471    +  rep_origin     ori: high-copy-number ColE1/pMB1/pBR322/pUC origin of replication
   5654..5710    +  CDS            lacI (fragment): lac repressor; lacI; The lac repressor binds to the lac operator to inhibit transcription in E. coli. This inhibition can be relieved by adding lactose or isopropyl-β-D-thiogalactopyranoside (IPTG).
   5708..5735    +  repeat_region  AAV2 ITR (fragment): inverted terminal repeat of adeno-associated virus serotype 2 inverted
   5753..5815    -  repeat_region  AAV2 ITR (fragment): inverted terminal repeat of adeno-associated virus serotype 2 inverted
   5886..4       +  CDS            large T antigen (fragment) (across the origin): large T antigen from SV40 (simian virus 40)
>Addgene plasmid #100850 | pAAV.Syn.Flex.NES-jRCaMP1b.WPRE.SV40 | addgene full sequence | sequence record 487629 | Addgene Long Read Sequencing Result
ATAAAATGAATGCAATTGTTGTTGTTAACTTGTTTATTGCAGCTTATAATGGTTACAAATAAAGCAATAG
CATCACAAATTTCACAAATAAAGCATTTTTTTCACTGCATTCTAGTTGTGGTTTGTCCAAACTCATCAAT
GTATCTTATCATGTCTGCTCGAAGCGGCCGCCCGGGTCGAGGTCGACGGTATCGATGCGGGGAGGCGGCC
CAAAGGGAGATCCGACTCGTCTGAGGGCGAAGGCGAAGACGCGGAAGAGGCCGCAGAGCCGGCAGCAGGC
CGCGGGAAGGAAGGTCCGCTGGATTGAGGGCCGAAGGGACGTAGCAGAAGGACGTCCCGCGCAGAATCCA
GGTGGCAACACAGGCGAGCAGCCAAGGAAAGGACGATGATTTCCCCGACAACACCACGGAATTGTCAGTG
CCCAACAGCCGAGCCCCTGTCCAGCAGCGGGCAAGGCAGGCGGCGATGAGTTCCGCCGTGGCAATAGGGA
GGGGGAAAGCGAAAGTCCCGGAAAGGAGCTGACAGGTGGTGGCAATGCCCCAACCAGTGGGGGTTGCGTC
AGCAAACACAGTGCACACCACGCCACGTTGCCTGACAACGGGCCACAACTCCTCATAAAGAGACAGCAAC
CAGGATTTATACAAGGAGGAGAAAATGAAAGCCATACGGGAAGCAATAGCATGATACAAAGGCATTAAAG
CAGCGTATCCACATAGCGTAAAAGGAGCAACATAGTTAAGAATACCAGTCAATCTTTCACAAATTTTGTA
ATCCAGAGGTTGATTATCGATAAGCTTGATATCGAATTCGAACCTCTTCGAGGGACATAACTTCGTATAA
TGTATGCTATACGAAGTTATGGGTCGATGGTGAGATCTGGACTAGAGGGTCGATGGTGATGCTTGGATCA
AAATAGGAAGAATCCCAATGATAACTTCGTATAAAGTATCCTATACGAAGTTATACTAGGATCCGCCACC
ATGCTGCAGAACGAGCTTGCTCTTAAGTTGGCTGGACTTGATATTAACAAGACTGGAGGAGGTTCTCATC
ATCATCATCATCATGGTATGGCTAGCATGACTGGTGGACAGCAAATGGGTCGGGATCTGTACGACGATGA
CGATAAGGATCTCGCAACAATGGTCGACTCATCGCGACGTAAGTGGAATAAGTGGGGTCACGCAGTCAGA
GCTATAGGTCGGCTGAGCTCAGCGAACAACACCGAAATGATGTACCCAGCGGATGGTGGTCTGCGTGGTT
ACACTCACATGGCGCTGAAAGTTGATGGCGGCGGTCACCTGTCCTGTTCTTTCGTGACCACCTACCGCTC
CAAAAAGACTGTCGGCAACATTAAGATGCCTGCCATTCATTACGTCAGCCACCGTCTGGAGCGCCTGGAG
GAGAGCGATAACGAAATGTTTGTCGTACAGCGTGAACACGCAGTTGCCAAGTTTGTGGGCCTGGGTGGTG
GCGGCGGTACCGGAGGGAGCATGAACTCCCTGATCAAGGAGAACATGCGTATGAAAGTGGTTCTGGAAGG
CTCCGTAAACGGCCACCAGTTCAAATGCACTGGTGAAGGCGAAGGCAACCCGTATATGGGCACCCAGACT
ATGCGTATCAAAGTGATCGAGGGTGGTCCGCTGCCGTTTGCGTTCGACATCCTGGCGACGTCCTTTATGT
ATGGCTCCCGTACCTTCATCAAATATCCGAAAGGCATCCCGGATTTCTTTAAGCAGTCCTTCCCGGAAGG
TTTTACCTGGGAACGTGTGACCCGTTACGAAGACGGCGGCGTAATTACCGTTATGCAAGACACGTCTCTG
GAGGATGGCTGCCTGGTGTATCACGTGCAGGTTCGCGGTGTGAACTTCCCGAGCAATGGTGCTGTAATGC
AAAAGAAAACCAAAGGTTGGGAGCCTACGGACTCCCAACTGACTGAAGAGCAGATCGCAGAATTTAAAGA
GGCTTTCTCCCTATTTGACAAGGACGGGGATGGGACAATAACAACCAAGGAGATGGGGACGGTGATGCGG
TCTCTGGGGCAGAACCCCACAGAAGCAGAGCTGCAGGACATGATCAATGAAGTAGATGCCGACGGTGACG
GCACAATCGACTTCCCTGAGTTCCTGATTATGATGGCAGGCAAAATGAAATACACAGACAGTGAAGAAGA
AATTAGAGAAGCGTTCGGCGTGTTTGATAAGGATGGCAATGGCTACATCAGTGCAGCAGAGCTTCGCCAC
GTGATGACAAACCTTGGAGAGAAGTTAACAGATGAAGAGGTTGATGAAATGATCAGGGAAGCAGACAGCG
ATGGGGATGGTCAGGTAAACTACGAAGAGTTTGTACAAATGATGACAGCGAAGTGAAAGCTCTAGTATAA
CTTCGTATAGCATACATTATACGAAGTTATGGGTCGATGGTGATGCTTGGCAATTCGGGTCGATGGTGAA
GCATTGGTCTTCCTATTTTGATATAACTTCGTATAGGATACTTTATACGAAGTTATGGGGATCCTTGCTA
GCAGCTTGAATTCGACTGCGCTCTCAGGCACGACACGACTCCTCCGCTGCCCACCGCAGACTGAGGCAGC
GCTGAGTCGCCGGCGCCGCAGCGCAGATGGTCGCGCCCGTGCCCCCCTATCTCGCGCCTCGCGTGGTGCG
GTCCGGCTGGGCCGGCGGCGGCGCGGACGCGACCAAGGTGGCCGGGAAGGGGAGTTTGCGGGGGACCGGC
GAGTGACGTCAGCGCGCCTTCAGTGCTGAGGCGGCGGTGGCGCGCGCCGCCAGGCGGGGGCGAAGGCACT
GTCCGCGGTGCTGAAGCTGGCAGTGCGCACGCGCCTCGCCGCATCCTGTTTCCCCTCCCCCTCTCTGATA
GGGGATGCGCAATTTGGGGAATGGGGGTTGGGTGCTTGTCCAGTGGGTCGGGGTCGGTCGTCAGGTAGGC
ACCCCCACCCCGCCTCATCCTGGTCCTAAAACCCACTTGCACTCATACGCAGGGCCCTCTGCAGAGATCT
TCCTAGAGCATGGCTACGTAGATAAGTAGCATGGCGGGTTAATCATTAACTACAAGGAACCCCTAGTGAT
GGAGTTGGCCACTCCCTCTCTGCGCGCTCGCTCGCTCACTGAGGCCGGGCGACCAAAGGTCGCCCGACGC
CCGGGCTTTGCCCGGGCGGCCTCAGTGAGCGAGCGAGCGCGCAGCTGGCGTAATAGCGAAGAGGCCCGCA
CCGATCGCCCTTCCCAACAGTTGCGCAGCCTGAATGGCGAATGGG
[124 nt withheld, positions 3266-3389]
C
[91 nt withheld, positions 3391-3481]
A
[49 nt withheld, positions 3483-3531]
CCTTTGACGTTGGAGTCCACGTTCTTTAATAGTGGACTCTTGTTCCAAACTGGAACAACACTCAACCCTA
TCTCGGTCTATTCTTTTGATTTATAAGGGATTTTGCCGATTTCGGCCTATTGGTTAAAAAATGAGCTGAT
TTAACAAAAATTTAACGCGAATTTTAACAAAATATTAACGCTTACAATTTAGGTGGCACTTTTCGGGGAA
ATGTGCGCGGAACCCCTATTTGTTTATTTTTCTAAATACATTCAAATATGTATCCGCTCATGAGACAATA
ACCCTGATAAATGCTTCAATAATATTGAAAAAGGAAGAGTATGAGTATTCAACATTTCCGTGTCGCCCTT
ATTCCCTTTTTTGCGGCATTTTGCCTTCCTGTTTTTGCTCACCCAGAAACGCTGGTGAAAGTAAAAGATG
CTGAAGATCAGTTGGGTGCACGAGTGGGTTACATCGAACTGGATCTCAACAGCGGTAAGATCCTTGAGAG
TTTTCGCCCCGAAGAACGTTTTCCAATGATGAGCACTTTTAAAGTTCTGCTATGTGGCGCGGTATTATCC
CGTATTGACGCCGGGCAAGAGCAACTCGGTCGCCGCATACACTATTCTCAGAATGACTTGGTTGAGTACT
CACCAGTCACAGAAAAGCATCTTACGGATGGCATGACAGTAAGAGAATTATGCAGTGCTGCCATAACCAT
GAGTGATAACACTGCGGCCAACTTACTTCTGACAACGATCGGAGGACCGAAGGAGCTAACCGCTTTTTTG
CACAACATGGGGGATCATGTAACTCGCCTTGATCGTTGGGAACCGGAGCTGAATGAAGCCATACCAAACG
ACGAGCGTGACACCACGATGCCTGTAGCAATGGCAACAACGTTGCGCAAACTATTAACTGGCGAACTACT
TACTCTAGCTTCCCGGCAACAATTAATAGACTGGATGGAGGCGGATAAAGTTGCAGGACCACTTCTGCGC
TCGGCCCTTCCGGCTGGCTGGTTTATTGCTGATAAATCTGGAGCCGGTGAGCGTGGGTCTCGCGGTATCA
TTGCAGCACTGGGGCCAGATGGTAAGCCCTCCCGTATCGTAGTTATCTACACGACGGGGAGTCAGGCAAC
TATGGATGAACGAAATAGACAGATCGCTGAGATAGGTGCCTCACTGATTAAGCATTGGTAACTGTCAGAC
CAAGTTTACTCATATATACTTTAGATTGATTTAAAACTTCATTTTTAATTTAAAAGGATCTAGGTGAAGA
TCCTTTTTGATAATCTCATGACCAAAATCCCTTAACGTGAGTTTTCGTTCCACTGAGCGTCAGACCCCGT
AGAAAAGATCAAAGGATCTTCTTGAGATCCTTTTTTTCTGCGCGTAATCTGCTGCTTGCAAACAAAAAAA
CCACCGCTACCAGCGGTGGTTTGTTTGCCGGATCAAGAGCTACCAACTCTTTTTCCGAAGGTAACTGGCT
TCAGCAGAGCGCAGATACCAAATACTGTTCTTCTAGTGTAGCCGTAGTTAGGCCACCACTTCAAGAACTC
TGTAGCACCGCCTACATACCTCGCTCTGCTAATCCTGTTACCAGTGGCTGCTGCCAGTGGCGATAAGTCG
TGTCTTACCGGGTTGGACTCAAGACGATAGTTACCGGATAAGGCGCAGCGGTCGGGCTGAACGGGGGGTT
CGTGCACACAGCCCAGCTTGGAGCGAACGACCTACACCGAACTGAGATACCTACAGCGTGAGCTATGAGA
AAGCGCCACGCTTCCCGAAGGGAGAAAGGCGGACAGGTATCCGGTAAGCGGCAGGGTCGGAACAGGAGAG
CGCACGAGGGAGCTTCCAGGGGGAAACGCCTGGTATCTTTATAGTCCTGTCGGGTTTCGCCACCTCTGAC
TTGAGCGTCGATTTTTGTGATGCTCGTCAGGGGGGCGGAGCCTATGGAAAAACGCCAGCAACGCGGCCTT
TTTACGGTTCCTGGCCTTTTGCTGGCCTTTTGCTCACATGTTCTTTCCTGCGTTATCCCCTGATTCTGTG
GATAACCGTATTACCGCCTTTGAGTGAGCTGATACCGCTCGCCGCAGCCGAACGACCGAGCGCAGCGAGT
CAGTGAGCGAGGAAGCGGAAGAGCGCCCAATACGCAAACCGCCTCTCCCCGCGCGTTGGCCGATTCATTA
ATGCAGCTGCGCGCTCGCTCGCTCACTGAGGCCGCCCGGGCAAAGCCCGGGCGGCCTCAGTGAGCGAGCG
AGCGCGCAGAGAGGGAGTGGCCAACTCCATCACTAGGGGTTCCTTGTAGTTAATGATTAACCCGCCATGC
TACTTATCTACGTAGCCATGCTCTAGGAAGATCCTTATCGATTTTACCACATTTGTAGAGGTTTTACTTG
CTTTAAAAAACCTCCCACATCTCCCCCTGAACCTGAAAC
